Addgene plasmid #155402: ALDH18A1
Purpose: For use in RBP tethering screen
Depositing lab: Eugene Yeo. Depositing organization: University of California, San Diego (UCSD). Publication: Large-scale tethered function assays identify factors that regulate mRNA stability and translation. Luo EC, Nathanson JL, Tan FE, Schwartz JL, Schmok JC, Shankar A, Markmiller S, Yee BA, Sathe S, Pratt GA, Scaletta DB, Ha Y, Hill DE, Aigner S, Yeo GW. Nat Struct Mol Biol. 2020 Oct;27(10):989-1000. doi: 10.1038/s41594-020-0477-6. Epub 2020 Aug 17. PubMed 32807991.
Backbone
  Vector backbone: E2.pEF5-DEST-FL-V5-MCP
  Backbone size w/o insert (bp): 7357
  Vector type: Mammalian Expression
Growth in bacteria
  Bacterial resistance: Ampicillin, 100 μg/mL
  Growth temperature: 37°C
  Growth strain: DH5alpha
  Copy number: High Copy
Gene/Insert
  Gene/Insert name: ALDH18A1 (alt name: Accession: HQ258499)
  Species: H. sapiens (human)
  Insert size (bp): 2385
  Mutation: none
  Entrez Gene: ALDH18A1 (a.k.a. ADCL3, ARCL3A, GSAS, P5CS, PYCS, SPG9, SPG9A, SPG9B)
  Promoter: EF-1a
  Tag / fusion protein: V5-MCP (C terminal on backbone)
  Cloning method: Gateway Cloning
  Sequencing primers: 5′ TAATACGACTCACTATAGGG; 3′ gctcgagtctagagggc
Resource information
  A portion of this plasmid was derived from a plasmid made by: DNASU Plasmid Repository Center for Personalized Diagnostics Biodesign Institute
Terms and licenses: Academic/Nonprofit Terms; Industry Terms: Not Available to Industry
How to cite: ALDH18A1 was a gift from Eugene Yeo (Addgene plasmid # 155402 ; http://n2t.net/addgene:155402 ; RRID:Addgene_155402)
