[The description below was written by a language model from this plasmid's Addgene catalogue record and pLannotate feature annotations shown in this document.]
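Description:
ALDH18A1 is a mammalian expression plasmid built on the Gateway destination backbone E2.pEF5-DEST-FL-V5-MCP. It is maintained in E. coli through a high-copy ColE1/pUC-type origin and an ampicillin resistance gene (β-lactamase with its own promoter). The sequenced record is 8,749 nt. The payload is the unmutated human ALDH18A1 open reading frame (2,385 bp), which encodes the bifunctional P5CS enzyme that converts glutamate to glutamate 5-semialdehyde in proline, ornithine and arginine biosynthesis. The ORF was introduced by Gateway recombination and is flanked by residual attB1 and attB2 sites.

Expression is driven by the strong constitutive EF-1α promoter, with a T7 promoter just downstream of it that also serves as a sequencing priming site. Downstream of attB2, the backbone supplies a V5 epitope tag followed by the bacteriophage MS2 coat protein (MCP), giving a C-terminal V5-MCP fusion, and the transcript ends at a bGH polyadenylation signal. MCP binds a specific MS2 RNA stem-loop, so the fusion can be recruited to a reporter transcript carrying such hairpins, while V5 allows detection of the protein. This fits the stated purpose of an RNA-binding protein tethering screen, in which tethered candidates are tested for effects on mRNA stability and translation.

The backbone also contains an FRT site directly upstream of a hygromycin resistance coding sequence with an SV40 poly(A) signal. This arrangement is typical of FLP-mediated integration at a genomic FRT landing site, although the record does not state that use. Several short annotated fragments (f1 ori, SV40 promoter, ble, lacI, CMV enhancer, small t antigen) appear to be backbone remnants.
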