Features (pLannotate 1.2.2; 24 found; start..end, strand, type, name):
      1..1179    +  promoter       EF-1α promoter: strong constitutive promoter for human elongation factor EF-1α
   1196..1214    +  promoter       T7 promoter: promoter for bacteriophage T7 RNA polymerase
   1294..1311    +  protein_bind   attB1 (fragment): mutant version of attB; core recombination site for the Gateway® BP reaction BP Clonase™
   1320..3704    +  CDS            ALDH18A1 (sequence withheld): P5CS_HUMAN - Also known as GSAS, P5CS, PYCS. Experimental evidence at protein level: Swiss-Prot protein existence level 1. Bifunctional enzyme that converts glutamate to glutamate 5- semialdehyde, an intermediate in the biosynthesis of proline, ornithine and arginine. From Homo sapiens (Human).
   3712..3729    -  protein_bind   attB2 (fragment): mutant version of attB; core recombination site for the Gateway® BP reaction BP Clonase™
   3855..3896    +  CDS            V5 tag: epitope tag from simian virus 5
   3909..4295    +  CDS            MS2: bacteriophage MS2 coat protein binds to a specific stem-loop structure in the viral RNA (Peabody, 1993)
   4357..4581    +  polyA_signal   bGH poly(A) signal: bovine growth hormone polyadenylation signal
   4585..4606    +  promoter       SV40 promoter (fragment): SV40 enhancer and early promoter
   4627..4860    +  rep_origin     f1 ori (fragment) (sequence partly withheld): f1 bacteriophage origin of replication; arrow indicates direction of (+) strand synthesis
   4865..4912    +  protein_bind   FRT: FLP-mediated recombination occurs in the 8-bp core sequence TCTAGAAA (Turan and Bode, 2011). FLP recombinase from the Saccharomyces cerevisiae 2μ plasmid
   4920..5942    +  CDS            HygR: aminoglycoside phosphotransferase from E. coli; aph(4)-Ia; confers resistance to hygromycin
   5952..6077    +  CDS            ble (fragment): BLE_KLEPN - Experimental evidence at protein level: Swiss-Prot protein existence level 1. Binding protein with a strong affinity to the bleomycin family of antibiotics. Binds to CL990; an antimitotic-antibiotic compound. From Klebsiella pneumoniae.
   6072..6193    +  polyA_signal   SV40 poly(A) signal: SV40 polyadenylation signal
   6266..6282    -  protein_bind   lac operator: The lac repressor binds to the lac operator to inhibit transcription in E. coli. This inhibition can be relieved by adding lactose or isopropyl-β-D-thiogalactopyranoside (IPTG). lac repressor encoded by lacI
   6290..6320    -  promoter       lac promoter: promoter for the E. coli lac operon
   6335..6356    -  protein_bind   CAP binding site: CAP binding activates transcription in the presence of cAMP. E. coli catabolite activator protein
   6369..6461    -  CDS            lacI (fragment): lac repressor; lacI; The lac repressor binds to the lac operator to inhibit transcription in E. coli. This inhibition can be relieved by adding lactose or isopropyl-β-D-thiogalactopyranoside (IPTG).
   6644..7232    -  rep_origin     ori: high-copy-number ColE1/pMB1/pBR322/pUC origin of replication
   7403..8263    -  CDS            AmpR: β-lactamase; bla; confers resistance to ampicillin, carbenicillin, and related antibiotics
   8264..8368    -  promoter       AmpR promoter: bla
   8427..8479    -  misc_feature   bom (fragment): basis of mobility region from pBR322
   8634..8652    +  enhancer       CMV enhancer (fragment): human cytomegalovirus immediate early enhancer
   8677..8743    +  CDS            small t antigen (fragment): SV40 (simian virus 40) small t antigen
>Addgene plasmid #155402 | ALDH18A1 | addgene full sequence | sequence record 375992 | Addgene NGS Result
GGCTCCGGTGCCCGTCAGTGGGCAGAGCGCACATCGCCCACAGTCCCCGAGAAGTTGGGGGGAGGGGTCG
GCAATTGAACCGGTGCCTAGAGAAGGTGGCGCGGGGTAAACTGGGAAAGTGATGTCGTGTACTGGCTCCG
CCTTTTTCCCGAGGGTGGGGGAGAACCGTATATAAGTGCAGTAGTCGCCGTGAACGTTCTTTTTCGCAAC
GGGTTTGCCGCCAGAACACAGGTAAGTGCCGTGTGTGGTTCCCGCGGGCCTGGCCTCTTTACGGGTTATG
GCCCTTGCGTGCCTTGAATTACTTCCACCTGGCTGCAGTACGTGATTCTTGATCCCGAGCTTCGGGTTGG
AAGTGGGTGGGAGAGTTCGAGGCCTTGCGCTTAAGGAGCCCCTTCGCCTCGTGCTTGAGTTGAGGCCTGG
CCTGGGCGCTGGGGCCGCCGCGTGCGAATCTGGTGGCACCTTCGCGCCTGTCTCGCTGCTTTCGATAAGT
CTCTAGCCATTTAAAATTTTTGATGACCTGCTGCGACGCTTTTTTTCTGGCAAGATAGTCTTGTAAATGC
GGGCCAAGATCTGCACACTGGTATTTCGGTTTTTGGGGCCGCGGGCGGCGACGGGGCCCGTGCGTCCCAG
CGCACATGTTCGGCGAGGCGGGGCCTGCGAGCGCGGCCACCGAGAATCGGACGGGGGTAGTCTCAAGCTG
GCCGGCCTGCTCTGGTGCCTGGCCTCGCGCCGCCGTGTATCGCCCCGCCCTGGGCGGCAAGGCTGGCCCG
GTCGGCACCAGTTGCGTGAGCGGAAAGATGGCCGCTTCCCGGCCCTGCTGCAGGGAGCTCAAAATGGAGG
ACGCGGCGCTCGGGAGAGCGGGCGGGTGAGTCACCCACACAAAGGAAAAGGGCCTTTCCGTCCTCAGCCG
TCGCTTCATGTGACTCCACGGAGTACCGGGCGCCGTCCAGGCACCTCGATTAGTTCTCGAGCTTTTGGAG
TACGTCGTCTTTAGGTTGGGGGGAGGGGTTTTATGCGATGGAGTTTCCCCACACTGAGTGGGTGGAGACT
GAAGTTAGGCCAGCTTGGCACTTGATGTAATTCTCCTTGGAATTTGCCCTTTTTGAGTTTGGATCTTGGT
TCATTCTCAAGCCTCAGACAGTGGTTCAAAGTTTTTTTCTTCCATTTCAGGTGTCGTGAGGAATTAGCTT
GGTACTAATACGACTCACTATAGGGAGACCCAAGCTGGCTAGGTAAGCTTGGTACCGAGCTCGGATCCAC
TAGTCCAGTGTGGTGGAATTCTGCAGATATCAACAAGTTTGTACAAAAAAGTTGGCACC
[2385 nt withheld, positions 1320-3704]
TTGCCAACTTTCTTGTACAAAGTGGTTGATATCCAGCACAGTGGCGGCCGCTCGAGTCTAGAGGGCCCGC
GGTTCGAAACCAGCGGAGGCGGCGGAAGCGGGGGAGGAGGCAGCGGCGGAGGCGGCAGCGGGGGCGGCGG
AAGCGCTACCGGTAAGCCTATCCCTAACCCTCTCCTCGGTCTCGATTCTACGCGTACCGGTATGGCTTCT
AACTTTACTCAGTTCGTTCTCGTCGACAATGGCGGAACTGGCGACGTGACTGTCGCCCCAAGCAACTTCG
CTAACGGGGTCGCTGAATGGATCAGCTCTAACTCGCGATCACAGGCTTACAAAGTAACCTGTAGCGTTCG
TCAGAGCTCTGCGCAGAATCGCAAATACACCATCAAAGTCGAGGTGCCTAAAGTGGCAACCCAGACTGTT
GGTGGTGAAGAGCTTCCTGTAGCCGGATGGAGATCTTACTTAAATATGGAACTAACCATTCCAATTTTCG
CCACGAATTCCGACTGCGAGCTTATTGTTAAGGCAATGCAAGGTCTCCTAAAAGATGGAAACCCGATTCC
CTCGGCCATCGCGGCCAACTCCGGCATCTACGGAGGTGGAGGTGGATCTCGTACGGGTTAGTAATGAGTT
TAAACCCGCTGATCAGCCTCGACTGTGCCTTCTAGTTGCCAGCCATCTGTTGTTTGCCCCTCCCCCGTGC
CTTCCTTGACCCTGGAAGGTGCCACTCCCACTGTCCTTTCCTAATAAAATGAGGAAATTGCATCGCATTG
TCTGAGTAGGTGTCATTCTATTCTGGGGGGTGGGGTGGGGCAGGACAGCAAGGGGGAGGATTGGGAAGAC
AATAGCAGGCATGCTGGGGATGCGGTGGGCTCTATGGCTTCTGAGGCGGAAAGAACCAGCTGGGGCTCTA
GGGGGTATCCCC
[124 nt withheld, positions 4627-4750]
C
[91 nt withheld, positions 4752-4842]
AGGGTGATGGTTCACGTACCTAGAAGTTCCTATTCCGAAGTTCCTATTCTCTAGAAAGTATAGGAACTTC
CTTGGCCAAAAAGCCTGAACTCACCGCGACGTCTGTCGAGAAGTTTCTGATCGAAAAGTTCGACAGCGTC
TCCGACCTGATGCAGCTCTCGGAGGGCGAAGAATCTCGTGCTTTCAGCTTCGATGTAGGAGGGCGTGGAT
ATGTCCTGCGGGTAAATAGCTGCGCCGATGGTTTCTACAAAGATCGTTATGTTTATCGGCACTTTGCATC
GGCCGCGCTCCCGATTCCGGAAGTGCTTGACATTGGGGAATTCAGCGAGAGCCTGACCTATTGCATCTCC
CGCCGTGCACAGGGTGTCACGTTGCAAGACCTGCCTGAAACCGAACTGCCCGCTGTTCTGCAGCCGGTCG
CGGAGGCCATGGATGCGATCGCTGCGGCCGATCTTAGCCAGACGAGCGGGTTCGGCCCATTCGGACCGCA
AGGAATCGGTCAATACACTACATGGCGTGATTTCATATGCGCGATTGCTGATCCCCATGTGTATCACTGG
CAAACTGTGATGGACGACACCGTCAGTGCGTCCGTCGCGCAGGCTCTCGATGAGCTGATGCTTTGGGCCG
AGGACTGCCCCGAAGTCCGGCACCTCGTGCACGCGGATTTCGGCTCCAACAATGTCCTGACGGACAATGG
CCGCATAACAGCGGTCATTGACTGGAGCGAGGCGATGTTCGGGGATTCCCAATACGAGGTCGCCAACATC
TTCTTCTGGAGGCCGTGGTTGGCTTGTATGGAGCAGCAGACGCGCTACTTCGAGCGGAGGCATCCGGAGC
TTGCAGGATCGCCGCGGCTCCGGGCGTATATGCTCCGCATTGGTCTTGACCAACTCTATCAGAGCTTGGT
TGACGGCAATTTCGATGATGCAGCTTGGGCGCAGGGTCGATGCGACGCAATCGTCCGATCCGGAGCCGGG
ACTGTCGGGCGTACACAAATCGCCCGCAGAAGCGCGGCCGTCTGGACCGATGGCTGTGTAGAAGTACTCG
CCGATAGTGGAAACCGACGCCCCAGCACTCGTCCGAGGGCAAAGGAATAGCACGTACTACGAGATTTCGA
TTCCACCGCCGCCTTCTATGAAAGGTTGGGCTTCGGAATCGTTTTCCGGGACGCCGGCTGGATGATCCTC
CAGCGCGGGGATCTCATGCTGGAGTTCTTCGCCCACCCCAACTTGTTTATTGCAGCTTATAATGGTTACA
AATAAAGCAATAGCATCACAAATTTCACAAATAAAGCATTTTTTTCACTGCATTCTAGTTGTGGTTTGTC
CAAACTCATCAATGTATCTTATCATGTCTGTATACCGTCGACCTCTAGCTAGAGCTTGGCGTAATCATGG
TCATAGCTGTTTCCTGTGTGAAATTGTTATCCGCTCACAATTCCACACAACATACGAGCCGGAAGCATAA
AGTGTAAAGCCTGGGGTGCCTAATGAGTGAGCTAACTCACATTAATTGCGTTGCGCTCACTGCCCGCTTT
CCAGTCGGGAAACCTGTCGTGCCAGCTGCATTAATGAATCGGCCAACGCGCGGGGAGAGGCGGTTTGCGT
ATTGGGCGCTCTTCCGCTTCCTCGCTCACTGACTCGCTGCGCTCGGTCGTTCGGCTGCGGCGAGCGGTAT
CAGCTCACTCAAAGGCGGTAATACGGTTATCCACAGAATCAGGGGATAACGCAGGAAAGAACATGTGAGC
AAAAGGCCAGCAAAAGGCCAGGAACCGTAAAAAGGCCGCGTTGCTGGCGTTTTTCCATAGGCTCCGCCCC
CCTGACGAGCATCACAAAAATCGACGCTCAAGTCAGAGGTGGCGAAACCCGACAGGACTATAAAGATACC
AGGCGTTTCCCCCTGGAAGCTCCCTCGTGCGCTCTCCTGTTCCGACCCTGCCGCTTACCGGATACCTGTC
CGCCTTTCTCCCTTCGGGAAGCGTGGCGCTTTCTCATAGCTCACGCTGTAGGTATCTCAGTTCGGTGTAG
GTCGTTCGCTCCAAGCTGGGCTGTGTGCACGAACCCCCCGTTCAGCCCGACCGCTGCGCCTTATCCGGTA
ACTATCGTCTTGAGTCCAACCCGGTAAGACACGACTTATCGCCACTGGCAGCAGCCACTGGTAACAGGAT
TAGCAGAGCGAGGTATGTAGGCGGTGCTACAGAGTTCTTGAAGTGGTGGCCTAACTACGGCTACACTAGA
AGAACAGTATTTGGTATCTGCGCTCTGCTGAAGCCAGTTACCTTCGGAAAAAGAGTTGGTAGCTCTTGAT
CCGGCAAACAAACCACCGCTGGTAGCGGTGGTTTTTTTGTTTGCAAGCAGCAGATTACGCGCAGAAAAAA
AGGATCTCAAGAAGATCCTTTGATCTTTTCTACGGGGTCTGACGCTCAGTGGAACGAAAACTCACGTTAA
GGGATTTTGGTCATGAGATTATCAAAAAGGATCTTCACCTAGATCCTTTTAAATTAAAAATGAAGTTTTA
AATCAATCTAAAGTATATATGAGTAAACTTGGTCTGACAGTTACCAATGCTTAATCAGTGAGGCACCTAT
CTCAGCGATCTGTCTATTTCGTTCATCCATAGTTGCCTGACTCCCCGTCGTGTAGATAACTACGATACGG
GAGGGCTTACCATCTGGCCCCAGTGCTGCAATGATACCGCGAGACCCACGCTCACCGGCTCCAGATTTAT
CAGCAATAAACCAGCCAGCCGGAAGGGCCGAGCGCAGAAGTGGTCCTGCAACTTTATCCGCCTCCATCCA
GTCTATTAATTGTTGCCGGGAAGCTAGAGTAAGTAGTTCGCCAGTTAATAGTTTGCGCAACGTTGTTGCC
ATTGCTACAGGCATCGTGGTGTCACGCTCGTCGTTTGGTATGGCTTCATTCAGCTCCGGTTCCCAACGAT
CAAGGCGAGTTACATGATCCCCCATGTTGTGCAAAAAAGCGGTTAGCTCCTTCGGTCCTCCGATCGTTGT
CAGAAGTAAGTTGGCCGCAGTGTTATCACTCATGGTTATGGCAGCACTGCATAATTCTCTTACTGTCATG
CCATCCGTAAGATGCTTTTCTGTGACTGGTGAGTACTCAACCAAGTCATTCTGAGAATAGTGTATGCGGC
GACCGAGTTGCTCTTGCCCGGCGTCAATACGGGATAATACCGCGCCACATAGCAGAACTTTAAAAGTGCT
CATCATTGGAAAACGTTCTTCGGGGCGAAAACTCTCAAGGATCTTACCGCTGTTGAGATCCAGTTCGATG
TAACCCACTCGTGCACCCAACTGATCTTCAGCATCTTTTACTTTCACCAGCGTTTCTGGGTGAGCAAAAA
CAGGAAGGCAAAATGCCGCAAAAAAGGGAATAAGGGCGACACGGAAATGTTGAATACTCATACTCTTCCT
TTTTCAATATTATTGAAGCATTTATCAGGGTTATTGTCTCATGAGCGGATACATATTTGAATGTATTTAG
AAAAATAAACAAATAGGGGTTCCGCGCACATTTCCCCGAAAAGTGCCACCTGACGTCGACGGATCGGGAG
ATCTCCCGATCCCCTATGGTGCACTCTCAGTACAATCTGCTCTGATGCCGCATAGTTAAGCCAGTATCTG
CTCCCTGCTTGTGTGTTGGAGGTCGCTGAGTAGTGCGCGAGCAAAATTTAAGCTACAACAAGGCAAGGCT
TGACCGACAATTGCATGAAGAATCTGCTTAGGGTTAGGCGTTTTGCGCTGCTTCGCGATGTACGGGCCAG
ATATACGCGTTGACATTGATTATTGACTAGGCTTTTGCAAAAAGCTTTGCAAAGATGGATAAAGTTTTAA
ACAGAGAGGAATCTTTGCAGCTAATGGACCTTCTAGGTCTTGAAAGGAGTGGGAATT
