>Addgene plasmid #155402 | ALDH18A1 | depositor partial sequence | sequence record 300806 | Insert Sequence
[2385 nt withheld, positions 1-2385]
